Addgene plasmid #108846: pBW2653_pCAG-PV1-NTD-ENTRY-L1-nMag-NLS-BGHpA
Purpose: (Empty Backbone) Insert protein fragment into MluI/BspEI to fuse to nMag/NLS tags on C-terminus
Depositing lab: Wilson Wong. Depositing organization: Boston University Main Campus. Publication: High-performance chemical- and light-inducible recombinases in mammalian cells and mice. Weinberg BH, Cho JH, Agarwal Y, Pham NTH, Caraballo LD, Walkosz M, Ortega C, Trexler M, Tague N, Law B, Benman WKJ, Letendre J, Beal J, Wong WW. Nat Commun. 2019 Oct 24;10(1):4845. doi: 10.1038/s41467-019-12800-7. PubMed 31649244.
Backbone
  Vector backbone: pCAGGS
  Vector type: Mammalian Expression, Synthetic Biology
  Tag / fusion protein: nMag,NLS (C terminal on backbone)
Growth in bacteria
  Bacterial resistance: Ampicillin, 100 μg/mL
  Growth temperature: 37°C
  Growth strain: NEB Stable
  Copy number: High Copy
Gene/Insert
  Gene/Insert name: None
  Tag / fusion protein: nMag,NLS (C terminal on backbone)
Terms and licenses: Academic/Nonprofit Terms; Industry Terms: Not Available to Industry
Depositor comments: Please visit https://www.biorxiv.org/content/10.1101/747121v1 for bioRxiv preprint.
How to cite: pBW2653_pCAG-PV1-NTD-ENTRY-L1-nMag-NLS-BGHpA was a gift from Wilson Wong (Addgene plasmid # 108846 ; http://n2t.net/addgene:108846 ; RRID:Addgene_108846)
