[The description below was written by a language model from this plasmid's Addgene catalogue record and pLannotate feature annotations shown in this document.]
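Description:
pBW2653_pCAG-PV1-NTD-ENTRY-L1-nMag-NLS-BGHpA is an empty entry vector for mammalian expression, built on the pCAGGS backbone and about 5.8 kb in size. It is propagated in E. coli through a high-copy ColE1/pUC-type origin and selected with ampicillin via the AmpR (β-lactamase) cassette. Leftover backbone elements include lac promoter/operator and lacI fragments, an SV40 origin with an SV40 poly(A) signal, and residual β-globin sequence with the rabbit β-globin poly(A) signal lying downstream of the expression cassette.

The expression unit is driven by the CAG promoter, annotated here as the CMV enhancer, chicken β-actin promoter and chimeric β-actin/β-globin intron, which gives strong constitutive transcription in many mammalian cell types. It is terminated by the bovine growth hormone poly(A) signal. The roughly 650 nt between the intron and the bGH signal is not annotated in the feature table. According to the catalogue record and the plasmid name, this region holds the cloning site (MluI/BspEI), a linker (L1), and the C-terminal nMag and NLS tags. A protein fragment inserted at these sites is therefore expressed as a fusion with nMag and a nuclear localization signal at its C-terminus. nMag is one half of the Magnet blue-light-inducible heterodimerising pair, so a fragment fused to it can be brought together with a complementary fragment fused to the partner domain upon illumination.

The "NTD" in the name suggests the intended inserts are N-terminal halves of split proteins, in keeping with the associated work on chemical- and light-inducible split recombinases in mammalian cells and mice. The record does not explain the "PV1" designation.
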