Features (pLannotate 1.2.2; 18 found; start..end, strand, type, name):
     46..62      -  protein_bind   lac operator: The lac repressor binds to the lac operator to inhibit transcription in E. coli. This inhibition can be relieved by adding lactose or isopropyl-β-D-thiogalactopyranoside (IPTG). lac repressor encoded by lacI
     70..100     -  promoter       lac promoter: promoter for the E. coli lac operon
    115..136     -  protein_bind   CAP binding site: CAP binding activates transcription in the presence of cAMP. E. coli catabolite activator protein
    149..188     -  CDS            lacI (fragment): lac repressor; lacI; The lac repressor binds to the lac operator to inhibit transcription in E. coli. This inhibition can be relieved by adding lactose or isopropyl-β-D-thiogalactopyranoside (IPTG).
    195..217     +  promoter       SV40 promoter (fragment): SV40 enhancer and early promoter
    221..355     +  rep_origin     SV40 ori: SV40 origin of replication
    375..509     +  polyA_signal   SV40 poly(A) signal: SV40 polyadenylation signal
    511..565     -  CDS            lacI (fragment): lac repressor; lacI; The lac repressor binds to the lac operator to inhibit transcription in E. coli. This inhibition can be relieved by adding lactose or isopropyl-β-D-thiogalactopyranoside (IPTG).
    748..1336    -  rep_origin     ori: high-copy-number ColE1/pMB1/pBR322/pUC origin of replication
   1507..2367    -  CDS            AmpR: β-lactamase; bla; confers resistance to ampicillin, carbenicillin, and related antibiotics
   2368..2472    -  promoter       AmpR promoter: bla
   2503..2882    +  enhancer       CMV enhancer: human cytomegalovirus immediate early enhancer
   2884..3159    +  promoter       chicken β-actin promoter: No description available
   3160..4175    +  intron         chimeric intron: chimera between introns from chicken β-actin and rabbit β-globin
   4831..5055    +  polyA_signal   bGH poly(A) signal: bovine growth hormone polyadenylation signal
   5059..5080    +  promoter       SV40 promoter (fragment): SV40 enhancer and early promoter
   5218..5289    +  CDS            HBB (fragment): HBB_PONPY - Experimental evidence at transcript level: Swiss-Prot protein existence level 2. Involved in oxygen transport from the lung to the various peripheral tissues. From Pongo pygmaeus (Bornean orangutan).
   5360..5415    +  polyA_signal   β-globin poly(A) signal: rabbit β-globin polyadenylation signal (Gil and Proudfoot, 1987)
>Addgene plasmid #108846 | pBW2653_pCAG-PV1-NTD-ENTRY-L1-nMag-NLS-BGHpA | depositor full sequence | sequence record 205127 | Full Sequence
CCCAAGCTTGGCGTAATCATGGTCATAGCTGTTTCCTGTGTGAAATTGTTATCCGCTCACAATTCCACAC
AACATACGAGCCGGAAGCATAAAGTGTAAAGCCTGGGGTGCCTAATGAGTGAGCTAACTCACATTAATTG
CGTTGCGCTCACTGCCCGCTTTCCAGTCGGGAAACCTGTCGTGCCAGCGGATCCGCATCTCAATTAGTCA
GCAACCATAGTCCCGCCCCTAACTCCGCCCAGTTCCGCCCATTCTCCGCCCCATGGCTGACTAATTTTTT
TTATTTATGCAGAGGCCGAGGCCGCCTCGGCCTCTGAGCTATTCCAGAAGTAGTGAGGAGGCTTTTTTGG
AGGCCTAGGCTTTTGCAAAAAGCTAACTTGTTTATTGCAGCTTATAATGGTTACAAATAAAGCAATAGCA
TCACAAATTTCACAAATAAAGCATTTTTTTCACTGCATTCTAGTTGTGGTTTGTCCAAACTCATCAATGT
ATCTTATCATGTCTGGATCCGCTGCATTAATGAATCGGCCAACGCGCGGGGAGAGGCGGTTTGCGTATTG
GGCGCTCTTCCGCTTCCTCGCTCACTGACTCGCTGCGCTCGGTCGTTCGGCTGCGGCGAGCGGTATCAGC
TCACTCAAAGGCGGTAATACGGTTATCCACAGAATCAGGGGATAACGCAGGAAAGAACATGTGAGCAAAA
GGCCAGCAAAAGGCCAGGAACCGTAAAAAGGCCGCGTTGCTGGCGTTTTTCCATAGGCTCCGCCCCCCTG
ACGAGCATCACAAAAATCGACGCTCAAGTCAGAGGTGGCGAAACCCGACAGGACTATAAAGATACCAGGC
GTTTCCCCCTGGAAGCTCCCTCGTGCGCTCTCCTGTTCCGACCCTGCCGCTTACCGGATACCTGTCCGCC
TTTCTCCCTTCGGGAAGCGTGGCGCTTTCTCATAGCTCACGCTGTAGGTATCTCAGTTCGGTGTAGGTCG
TTCGCTCCAAGCTGGGCTGTGTGCACGAACCCCCCGTTCAGCCCGACCGCTGCGCCTTATCCGGTAACTA
TCGTCTTGAGTCCAACCCGGTAAGACACGACTTATCGCCACTGGCAGCAGCCACTGGTAACAGGATTAGC
AGAGCGAGGTATGTAGGCGGTGCTACAGAGTTCTTGAAGTGGTGGCCTAACTACGGCTACACTAGAAGAA
CAGTATTTGGTATCTGCGCTCTGCTGAAGCCAGTTACCTTCGGAAAAAGAGTTGGTAGCTCTTGATCCGG
CAAACAAACCACCGCTGGTAGCGGTGGTTTTTTTGTTTGCAAGCAGCAGATTACGCGCAGAAAAAAAGGA
TCTCAAGAAGATCCTTTGATCTTTTCTACGGGGTCTGACGCTCAGTGGAACGAAAACTCACGTTAAGGGA
TTTTGGTCATGAGATTATCAAAAAGGATCTTCACCTAGATCCTTTTAAATTAAAAATGAAGTTTTAAATC
AATCTAAAGTATATATGAGTAAACTTGGTCTGACAGTTACCAATGCTTAATCAGTGAGGCACCTATCTCA
GCGATCTGTCTATTTCGTTCATCCATAGTTGCCTGACTCCCCGTCGTGTAGATAACTACGATACGGGAGG
GCTTACCATCTGGCCCCAGTGCTGCAATGATACCGCGAGACCCACGCTCACCGGCTCCAGATTTATCAGC
AATAAACCAGCCAGCCGGAAGGGCCGAGCGCAGAAGTGGTCCTGCAACTTTATCCGCCTCCATCCAGTCT
ATTAATTGTTGCCGGGAAGCTAGAGTAAGTAGTTCGCCAGTTAATAGTTTGCGCAACGTTGTTGCCATTG
CTACAGGCATCGTGGTGTCACGCTCGTCGTTTGGTATGGCTTCATTCAGCTCCGGTTCCCAACGATCAAG
GCGAGTTACATGATCCCCCATGTTGTGCAAAAAAGCGGTTAGCTCCTTCGGTCCTCCGATCGTTGTCAGA
AGTAAGTTGGCCGCAGTGTTATCACTCATGGTTATGGCAGCACTGCATAATTCTCTTACTGTCATGCCAT
CCGTAAGATGCTTTTCTGTGACTGGTGAGTACTCAACCAAGTCATTCTGAGAATAGTGTATGCGGCGACC
GAGTTGCTCTTGCCCGGCGTCAATACGGGATAATACCGCGCCACATAGCAGAACTTTAAAAGTGCTCATC
ATTGGAAAACGTTCTTCGGGGCGAAAACTCTCAAGGATCTTACCGCTGTTGAGATCCAGTTCGATGTAAC
CCACTCGTGCACCCAACTGATCTTCAGCATCTTTTACTTTCACCAGCGTTTCTGGGTGAGCAAAAACAGG
AAGGCAAAATGCCGCAAAAAAGGGAATAAGGGCGACACGGAAATGTTGAATACTCATACTCTTCCTTTTT
CAATATTATTGAAGCATTTATCAGGGTTATTGTCTCATGAGCGGATACATATTTGAATGTATTTAGAAAA
ATAAACAAATAGGGGTTCCGCGCACATTTCCCCGAAAAGTGCCACCTGGGTCGACATTGATTATTGACTA
GTTATTAATAGTAATCAATTACGGGGTCATTAGTTCATAGCCCATATATGGAGTTCCGCGTTACATAACT
TACGGTAAATGGCCCGCCTGGCTGACCGCCCAACGACCCCCGCCCATTGACGTCAATAATGACGTATGTT
CCCATAGTAACGCCAATAGGGACTTTCCATTGACGTCAATGGGTGGAGTATTTACGGTAAACTGCCCACT
TGGCAGTACATCAAGTGTATCATATGCCAAGTACGCCCCCTATTGACGTCAATGACGGTAAATGGCCCGC
CTGGCATTATGCCCAGTACATGACCTTATGGGACTTTCCTACTTGGCAGTACATCTACGTATTAGTCATC
GCTATTACCATGGTCGAGGTGAGCCCCACGTTCTGCTTCACTCTCCCCATCTCCCCCCCCTCCCCACCCC
CAATTTTGTATTTATTTATTTTTTAATTATTTTGTGCAGCGATGGGGGCGGGGGGGGGGGGGGCGCGCGC
CAGGCGGGGCGGGGCGGGGCGAGGGGCGGGGCGGGGCGAGGCGGAAAGGTGCGGCGGCAGCCAATCAGAG
CGGCGCGCTCCGAAAGTTTCCTTTTATGGCGAGGCGGCGGCGGCGGCGGCCCTATAAAAAGCGAAGCGCG
CGGCGGGCGGGAGTCGCTGCGTTGCCTTCGCCCCGTGCCCCGCTCCGCGCCGCCTCGCGCCGCCCGCCCC
GGCTCTGACTGACCGCGTTACTCCCACAGGTGAGCGGGCGGGACGGCCCTTCTCCTCCGGGCTGTAATTA
GCGCTTGGTTTAATGACGGCTCGTTTCTTTTCTGTGGCTGCGTGAAAGCCTTAAAGGGCTCCGGGAGGGC
CCTTTGTGCGGGGGGGAGCGGCTCGGGGGGTGCGTGCGTGTGTGTGTGCGTGGGGAGCGCCGCGTGCGGC
TCCGCGCTGCCCGGCGGCTGTGAGCGCTGCGGGCGCGGCGCGGGGCTTTGTGCGCTCCGCAGTGTGCGCG
AGGGGAGCGCGGCCGGGGGCGGTGCCCCGCGGTGCGGGGGGGGCTGCGAGGGGAACAAAGGCTGCGTGCG
GGGTGTGTGCGTGGGGGGGTGAGCAGGGGGTGTGGGCGCGGCGGTCGGGCTGTAACCCCCCCCTGCACCC
CCCTCCCCGAGTTGCTGAGCACGGCCCGGCTTCGGGTGCGGGGCTCCGTACGGGGCGTGGCGCGGGGCTC
GCCGTGCCGGGCGGGGGGTGGCGGCAGGTGGGGGTGCCGGGCGGGGCGGGGCCGCCTCGGGCCGGGGAGG
GCTCGGGGGAGGGGCGCGGCGGCCCCCGGAGCGCCGGCGGCTGTCGAGGCGCGGCGAGCCGCAGCCATTG
CCTTTTATGGTAATCGTGCGAGAGGGCGCAGGGACTTCCTTTGTCCCAAATCTGTGCGGAGCCGAAATCT
GGGAGGCGCCGCCGCACCCCCTCTAGCGGGCGCGGGGCGAAGCGGTGCGGCGCCGGCAGGAAGGAAATGG
GCGGGGAGGGCCTTCGTGCGTCGCCGCGCCGCCGTCCCCTTCTCCCTCTCCAGCCTCGGGGCTGTCCGCG
GGGGGACGGCTGCCTTCGGGGGGGACGGGGCAGGGCGGGGTTCGGCTTCTGGCGTGTGACCGGCGGCTCT
AGAGCCTCTGCTAACCATGTTCATGCCTTCTTCTTTTTCCTACAGCTCCTGGGCAACGTGCTGGTTATTG
TGCTGTCTCATCATTTTGGCAAAGAATTGATTAATTCGAGCGAAGGCGCGCCCATTACTCGCATCCATTC
TCAGGCTGTCTCGTCTCGTCTCGCACGCGTAAGTCTACTCCGGAGGGTCTGGCTCCGGATCAAGTGGTGG
CAGCGGTACCCATACTCTTTATGCCCCCGGTGGATATGACATTATGGGATATCTGGACCAGATCGGCAAC
CGGCCAAACCCGCAGGTGGAACTGGGCCCCGTGGATACATCCTGCGCCTTGATTCTTTGTGACCTGAAAC
AGAAAGACACCCCGATAGTTTACGCGAGTGAAGCCTTCCTCTACATGACAGGTTACAGCAACGCAGAGGT
GCTGGGCCGGAATTGCCGGTTTCTGCAAAGCCCTGACGGCATGGTGAAGCCCAAGAGCACCCGGAAGTAC
GTGGATAGTAACACAATCAATACTATGCGCAAGGCAATCGACAGGAATGCCGAGGTGCAGGTTGAAGTAG
TCAATTTTAAAAAGAATGGACAGCGATTTGTTAATTTCCTGACTATGATACCTGTTAGGGACGAAACAGG
CGAGTATCGATACTCTATGGGATTCCAGTGCGAAACAGAACCCAAGAAAAAGCGGAAGGTGTGAGAATTC
CTGTGCCTTCTAGTTGCCAGCCATCTGTTGTTTGCCCCTCCCCCGTGCCTTCCTTGACCCTGGAAGGTGC
CACTCCCACTGTCCTTTCCTAATAAAATGAGGAAATTGCATCGCATTGTCTGAGTAGGTGTCATTCTATT
CTGGGGGGTGGGGTGGGGCAGGACAGCAAGGGGGAGGATTGGGAAGACAATAGCAGGCATGCTGGGGATG
CGGTGGGCTCTATGGCTTCTGAGGCGGAAAGAACCAGCTGGGGCTCTAGGGGGTATCCCCACGCGCCCTG
TAGCGTGTACCGCTGGGAGTTCGTAGACGGAAACAAACGCAGAATCCAAGCGCGGCCGCCCAGGATACAT
AGATTACCACAACTCCGAGCCCTTCCACCGCTAGCGCACTCCTCAGGTGCAGGCTGCCTATCAGAAGGTG
GTGGCTGGTGTGGCCAATGCCCTGGCTCACAAATACCACTGAGATCTTTTTCCCTCTGCCAAAAATTATG
GGGACATCATGAAGCCCCTTGAGCATCTGACTTCTGGCTAATAAAGGAAATTTATTTTCATTGCAATAGT
GTGTTGGAATTTTTTGTGTCTCTCACTCGGAAGGACATATGGGAGGGCAAATCATTTAAAACATCAGAAT
GAGTATTTGGTTTAGAGTTTGGCAACATATGCCCATATGCTGGCTGCCATGAACAAAGGTTGGCTATAAA
GAGGTCATCAGTATATGAAACAGCCCCCTGCTGTCCATTCCTTATTCCATAGAAAAGCCTTGACTTGAGG
TTAGATTTTTTTTATATTTTGTTTTGTGTTATTTTTTTCTTTAACATCCCTAAAATTTTCCTTACATGTT
TTACTAGCCAGATTTTTCCTCCTCTCCTGACTACTCCCAGTCATAGCTGTCCCTCTTCTCTTATGGAGAT
CCCTCGACCTGCAG
