>Addgene plasmid #108846 | pBW2653_pCAG-PV1-NTD-ENTRY-L1-nMag-NLS-BGHpA | addgene partial sequence | sequence record 217934 | Addgene Partial NGS Result
TGCACCCCCCTCCCCGAGTTGCTGAGCACGGCCCGGCTTCGGGTGCGGGGCTCCGTACGGGGCGTGGCGC
GGGGCTCGCCGTGCCGGGCGGGGGGTGGCGGCAGGTGGGGGTGCCGGGCGGGGCGGGGCCGCCTCGGGCC
GGGGAGGGCTCGGGGGAGGGGCGCGGCGGCCCCCGGAGCGCCGGCGGCTGTCGAGGCGCGGCGAGCCGCA
GCCATTGCCTTTTATGGTAATCGTGCGAGAGGGCGCAGGGACTTCCTTTGTCCCAAATCTGTGCGGAGCC
GAAATCTGGGAGGCGCCGCCGCACCCCCTCTAGCGGGCGCGGGGCGAAGCGGTGCGGCGCCGGCAGGAAG
GAAATGGGCGGGGAGGGCCTTCGTGCGTCGCCGCGCCGCCGTCCCCTTCTCCCTCTCCAGCCTCGGGGCT
GTCCGCGGGGGGACGGCTGCCTTCGGGGGGGACGGGGCAGGGCGGGGTTCGGCTTCTGGCGTGTGACCGG
CGGCTCTAGAGCCTCTGCTAACCATGTTCATGCCTTCTTCTTTTTCCTACAGCTCCTGGGCAACGTGCTG
GTTATTGTGCTGTCTCATCATTTTGGCAAAGAATTGATTAATTCGAGCGAAGGCGCGCCCATTACTCGCA
TCCATTCTCAGGCTGTCTCGTCTCGTCTCGCACGCGTAAGTCTACTCCGGAGGGTCTGGCTCCGGATCAA
GTGGTGGCAGCGGTACCCATACTCTTTATGCCCCCGGTGGATATGACATTATGGGATATCTGGACCAGAT
CGGCAACCGGCCAAACCCGCAGGTGGAACTGGGCCCCGTGGATACATCCTGCGCCTTGATTCTTTGTGAC
CTGAAACAGAAAGACACCCCGATAGTTTACGCGAGTGAAGCCTTCCTCTACATGACAGGTTACAGCAACG
CAGAGGTGCTGGGCCGGAATTGCCGGTTTCTGCAAAGCCCTGACGGCATGGTGAAGCCCAAGAGCACCCG
GAAGTACGTGGATAGTAACACAATCAATACTATGCGCAAGGCAATCGACAGGAATGCCGAGGTGCAGGTT
GAAGTAGTCAATTTTAAAAAGAATGGACAGCGATTTGTTAATTTCCTGACTATGATACCTGTTAGGGACG
AAACAGGCGAGTATCGATACTCTATGGGATTCCAGTGCGAAACAGAACCCAAGAAAAAGCGGAAGGTGTG
AGAATTCCTGTGCCTTCTAGTTGCCAGCCATCTGTTGTTTGCCCCTCCCCCGTGCCTTCCTTGACCCTGG
AAGGTGCCACTCCCACTGTCCTTTCCTAATAAAATGAGGAAATTGCATCGCATTGTCTGAGTAGGTGTCA
TTCTATTCTGGGGGGTGGGGTGGGGCAGGACAGCAAGGGGGAGGATTGGGAAGACAATAGCAGGCATGCT
GGGGATGCGGTGGGCTCTATGGCTTCTGAGGCGGAAAGAACCAGCTGGGGCTCTAGGGGGTATCCCCACG
CGCCCTGTAGCGTGTACCGCTGGGAGTTCGTAGACGGAAACAAACGCAGAATCCAAGCGCGGCCGCCCAG
GATACATAGATTACCACAACTCCGAGCCCTTCCACCGCTAGCGCACTCCTCAGGTGCAGGCTGCCTATCA
GAAGGTGGTGGCTGGTGTGGCCAATGCCCTGGCTCACAAATACCACTGAGATCTTTTTCCCTCTGCCAAA
AATTATGGGGACATCATGAAGCCCCTTGAGCATCTGACTTCTGGCTAATAAAGGAAATTTATTTTCATTG
CAATAGTGTGTTGGAATTTTTTGTGTCTCTCACTCGGAAGGACATATGGGAGGGCAAATCATTTAAAACA
TCAGAATGAGTATTTGGTTTAGAGTTTGGCAACATATGCCCATATGCTGGCTGCCATGAACAAAGGTTGG
CTATAAAGAGGTCATCAGTATATGAAACAGCCCCCTGCTGTCCATTCCTTATTCCATAGAAAAGCCTTGA
CTTGAGGTTAGATTTTTTTTATATTTTGTTTTGTGTTATTTTTTTCTTTAACATCCCTAAAATTTTCCTT
ACATGTTTTACTAGCCAGATTTTTCCTCCTCTCCTGACTACTCCCAGTCATAGCTGTCCCTCTTCTCTTA
TGGAGATCCCTCGACCTGCAGCCCAAGCTTGGCGTAATCATGGTCATAGCTGTTTCCTGTGTGAAATTGT
TATCCGCTCACAATTCCACACAACATACGAGCCGGAAGCATAAAGTGTAAAGCCTGGGGTGCCTAATGAG
TGAGCTAACTCACATTAATTGCGTTGCGCTCACTGCCCGCTTTCCAGTCGGGAAACCTGTCGTGCCAGCG
GATCCGCATCTCAATTAGTCAGCAACCATAGTCCCGCCCCTAACTCCGCCCAGTTCCGCCCATTCTCCGC
CCCATGGCTGACTAATTTTTTTTATTTATGCAGAGGCCGAGGCCGCCTCGGCCTCTGAGCTATTCCAGAA
GTAGTGAGGAGGCTTTTTTGGAGGCCTAGGCTTTTGCAAAAAGCTAACTTGTTTATTGCAGCTTATAATG
GTTACAAATAAAGCAATAGCATCACAAATTTCACAAATAAAGCATTTTTTTCACTGCATTCTAGTTGTGG
TTTGTCCAAACTCATCAATGTATCTTATCATGTCTGGATCCGCTGCATTAATGAATCGGCCAACGCGCGG
GGAGAGGCGGTTTGCGTATTGGGCGCTCTTCCGCTTCCTCGCTCACTGACTCGCTGCGCTCGGTCGTTCG
GCTGCGGCGAGCGGTATCAGCTCACTCAAAGGCGGTAATACGGTTATCCACAGAATCAGGGGATAACGCA
GGAAAGAACATGTGAGCAAAAGGCCAGCAAAAGGCCAGGAACCGTAAAAAGGCCGCGTTGCTGGCGTTTT
TCCATAGGCTCCGCCCCCCTGACGAGCATCACAAAAATCGACGCTCAAGTCAGAGGTGGCGAAACCCGAC
AGGACTATAAAGATACCAGGCGTTTCCCCCTGGAAGCTCCCTCGTGCGCTCTCCTGTTCCGACCCTGCCG
CTTACCGGATACCTGTCCGCCTTTCTCCCTTCGGGAAGCGTGGCGCTTTCTCATAGCTCACGCTGTAGGT
ATCTCAGTTCGGTGTAGGTCGTTCGCTCCAAGCTGGGCTGTGTGCACGAACCCCCCGTTCAGCCCGACCG
CTGCGCCTTATCCGGTAACTATCGTCTTGAGTCCAACCCGGTAAGACACGACTTATCGCCACTGGCAGCA
GCCACTGGTAACAGGATTAGCAGAGCGAGGTATGTAGGCGGTGCTACAGAGTTCTTGAAGTGGTGGCCTA
ACTACGGCTACACTAGAAGAACAGTATTTGGTATCTGCGCTCTGCTGAAGCCAGTTACCTTCGGAAAAAG
AGTTGGTAGCTCTTGATCCGGCAAACAAACCACCGCTGGTAGCGGTGGTTTTTTTGTTTGCAAGCAGCAG
ATTACGCGCAGAAAAAAAGGATCTCAAGAAGATCCTTTGATCTTTTCTACGGGGTCTGACGCTCAGTGGA
ACGAAAACTCACGTTAAGGGATTTTGGTCATGAGATTATCAAAAAGGATCTTCACCTAGATCCTTTTAAA
TTAAAAATGAAGTTTTAAATCAATCTAAAGTATATATGAGTAAACTTGGTCTGACAGTTACCAATGCTTA
ATCAGTGAGGCACCTATCTCAGCGATCTGTCTATTTCGTTCATCCATAGTTGCCTGACTCCCCGTCGTGT
AGATAACTACGATACGGGAGGGCTTACCATCTGGCCCCAGTGCTGCAATGATACCGCGAGACCCACGCTC
ACCGGCTCCAGATTTATCAGCAATAAACCAGCCAGCCGGAAGGGCCGAGCGCAGAAGTGGTCCTGCAACT
TTATCCGCCTCCATCCAGTCTATTAATTGTTGCCGGGAAGCTAGAGTAAGTAGTTCGCCAGTTAATAGTT
TGCGCAACGTTGTTGCCATTGCTACAGGCATCGTGGTGTCACGCTCGTCGTTTGGTATGGCTTCATTCAG
CTCCGGTTCCCAACGATCAAGGCGAGTTACATGATCCCCCATGTTGTGCAAAAAAGCGGTTAGCTCCTTC
GGTCCTCCGATCGTTGTCAGAAGTAAGTTGGCCGCAGTGTTATCACTCATGGTTATGGCAGCACTGCATA
ATTCTCTTACTGTCATGCCATCCGTAAGATGCTTTTCTGTGACTGGTGAGTACTCAACCAAGTCATTCTG
AGAATAGTGTATGCGGCGACCGAGTTGCTCTTGCCCGGCGTCAATACGGGATAATACCGCGCCACATAGC
AGAACTTTAAAAGTGCTCATCATTGGAAAACGTTCTTCGGGGCGAAAACTCTCAAGGATCTTACCGCTGT
TGAGATCCAGTTCGATGTAACCCACTCGTGCACCCAACTGATCTTCAGCATCTTTTACTTTCACCAGCGT
TTCTGGGTGAGCAAAAACAGGAAGGCAAAATGCCGCAAAAAAGGGAATAAGGGCGACACGGAAATGTTGA
ATACTCATACTCTTCCTTTTTCAATATTATTGAAGCATTTATCAGGGTTATTGTCTCATGAGCGGATACA
TATTTGAATGTATTTAGAAAAATAAACAAATAGGGGTTCCGCGCACATTTCCCCGAAAAGTGCCACCTGG
GTCGACATTGATTATTGACTAGTTATTAATAGTAATCAATTACGGGGTCATTAGTTCATAGCCCATATAT
GGAGTTCCGCGTTACATAACTTACGGTAAATGGCCCGCCTGGCTGACCGCCCAACGACCCCCGCCCATTG
ACGTCAATAATGACGTATGTTCCCATAGTAACGCCAATAGGGACTTTCCATTGACGTCAATGGGTGGAGT
ATTTACGGTAAACTGCCCACTTGGCAGTACATCAAGTGTATCATATGCCAAGTACGCCCCCTATTGACGT
CAATGACGGTAAATGGCCCGCCTGGCATTATGCCCAGTACATGACCTTATGGGACTTTCCTACTTGGCAG
TACATCTACGTATTAGTCATCGCTATTACCATGGTCGAGGTGAGCCCCACGTTCTGCTTCACTCTCCCCA
TCTCCCCCCCCTCCCCACCCCCAATTTTGTATTTATTTATTTTTTAATTATTTTGTGCAGCGATGGGGG
